>Addgene plasmid #22257 | p16 in pENTR1A (w97-1) | depositor full sequence | sequence record 10197 | Author sequence
CTTTCCTGCGTTATCCCCTGATTCTGTGGATAACCGTATTACCGCTAGCATGGATCTCGGGGACGTCTAA
CTACTAAGCGAGAGTAGGGAACTGCCAGGCATCAAATAAAACGAAAGGCTCAGTCGGAAGACTGGGCCTT
TCGTTTTATCTGTTGTTTGTCGGTGAACGCTCTCCTGAGTAGGACAAATCCGCCGGGAGCGGATTTGAAC
GTTGTGAAGCAACGGCCCGGAGGGTGGCGGGCAGGACGCCCGCCATAAACTGCCAGGCATCAAACTAAGC
AGAAGGCCATCCTGACGGATGGCCTTTTTGCGTTTCTACAAACTCTTCCTGTTAGTTAGTTACTTAAGCT
CGGGCCCCAAATAATGATTTTATTTTGACTGATAGTGACCTGTTCGTTGCAACAAATTGATAAGCAATGC
TTTTTTATAATGCCAACTTTGTACAAAAAAGCAGGCTTTAAAGGAACCAATTCAGTCGACTGGATCCAGC
ATGGAGCCTTCGGCTGACTGGCTGGCCACGGCCGCGGCCCGGGGTCGGGTAGAGGAGGTGCGGGCGCTGC
TGGAGGCGGGGGCGCTGCCCAACGCACCGAATAGTTACGGTCGGAGGCCGATCCAGGTCATGATGATGGG
CAGCGCCCGAGTGGCGGAGCTGCTGCTGCTCCACGGCGCGGAGCCCAACTGCGCCGACCCCGCCACTCTC
ACCCGACCCGTGCACGACGCTGCCCGGGAGGGCTTCCTGGACACGCTGGTGGTGCTGCACCGGGCCGGGG
CGCGGCTGGACGTGCGCGATGCCTGGGGCCGTCTGCCCGTGGACCTGGCTGAGGAGCTGGGCCATCGCGA
TGTCGCACGGTACCTGCGCGCGGCTGCGGGGGGCACCAGAGGCAGTAACCATGCCCGCATAGATGCCGCG
GAAGGTCCCTCAGACATCCCCGATTGAAAGGAATTCTGCAGATATCCATCACACTGGCCGCTCGAGATAT
CTAGACCCAGCTTTCTTGTACAAAGTTGGCATTATAAGAAAGCATTGCTTATCAATTTGTTGCAACGAAC
AGGTCACTATCAGTCAAAATAAAATCATTATTTGCCATCCAGCTGCAGCTCTGGCCCGTGTCTCAAAATC
TCTGATGTTACATTGCACAAGATAAAAATATATCATCATGAACAATAAAACTGTCTGCTTACATAAACAG
TAATACAAGGGGTGTTATGAGCCATATTCAACGGGAAACGTCGAGGCCGCGATTAAATTCCAACATGGAT
GCTGATTTATATGGGTATAAATGGGCTCGCGATAATGTCGGGCAATCAGGTGCGACAATCTATCGCTTGT
ATGGGAAGCCCGATGCGCCAGAGTTGTTTCTGAAACATGGCAAAGGTAGCGTTGCCAATGATGTTACAGA
TGAGATGGTCAGACTAAACTGGCTGACGGAATTTATGCCTCTTCCGACCATCAAGCATTTTATCCGTACT
CCTGATGATGCATGGTTACTCACCACTGCGATCCCCGGAAAAACAGCATTCCAGGTATTAGAAGAATATC
CTGATTCAGGTGAAAATATTGTTGATGCGCTGGCAGTGTCCCTGCGCCGGTTGCATTCGATTCCTGTTTG
TAATTGTCCTTTTAACAGCGATCGCGTATTTCGTCTCGCTCAGGCGCAATCACGAATGAATAACGGTTTG
GTTGATGCGAGTGATTTTGATGACGAGCGTAATGGCTGGCCTGTTGAACAAGTCTGGAAAGAAATGCATA
AACTTTTGCCATTCTCACCGGATTCAGTCGTCACTCATGGTGATTTCTCACTTGATAACCTTATTTTTGA
CGAGGGGAAATTAATAGGTTGTATTGATGTTGGACGAGTCGGAATCGCAGACCGATACCAGGATCTTGCC
ATCCTATGGAACTGCCTCGGTGAGTTTTCTCCTTCATTACAGAAACGGCTTTTTCAAAAATATGGTATTG
ATAATCCTGATATGAATAAATTGCAGTTTCATTTGATGCTCGATGAGTTTTTCTAATCAGAATTGGTTAA
TTGGTTGTAACATTATTCAGATTGGGCCCCGTTCCACTGAGCGTCAGACCCGGTAGAAAAGATCAAAGGA
TCTTCTTGAGATCCTTTTTTTCTGCGCGTAATCTGCTGCTTGCAAACAAAAAAACCACCGCTACCAGCGG
TGGTTTGTTTGCCGGATCAAGAGCTACCAACTCTTTTTCCGAAGGTAACTGGCTTCAGCAGAGCGCAGAT
ACCAAATACTGTTCTTCTAGTGTAGCCGTAGTTAGGCCACCACTTCAAGAACTCTGTAGCACCGCCTACA
TACCTCGCTCTGCTAATCCTGTTACCAGTGGCTGCTGCCAGTGGCGATAAGTCGTGTCTTACCGGGTTGG
ACTCAAGACGATAGTTACCGGATAAGGCGCAGCGGTCGGGCTGAACGGGGGGTTCGTGCACACAGCCCAG
CTTGGAGCGAACGACCTACACCGAACTGAGATACCTACAGCGTGAGCTATGAGAAAGCGCCACGCTTCCC
GAAGGGAGAAAGGCGGACAGGTATCCGGTAAGCGGCAGGGTCGGAACAGGAGAGCGCACGAGGGAGCTTC
CAGGGGGAAACGCCTGGTATCTTTATAGTCCTGTCGGGTTTCGCCACCTCTGACTTGAGCGTCGATTTTT
GTGATGCTCGTCAGGGGGGCGGAGCCTATGGAAAAACGCCAGCAACGCGGCCTTTTTACGGTTCCTGGCC
TTTTGCTGGCCTTTTGCTCACATGTT
Features (pLannotate 1.2.2; 8 found; start..end, strand, type, name):
      1..46      +  rep_origin     RSF ori (fragment): Plasmids containing the RSF 1030 origin of replication can be propagated in E. coli cells that contain additional plasmids with compatible origins.
    106..149     -  terminator     rrnB T1 terminator: Escherichia coli rrnB; transcription terminator T1 from the E. coli rrnB gene
    281..308     +  terminator     rrnB T2 terminator: transcription terminator T2 from the E. coli rrnB gene
    358..457     +  protein_bind   attL1: mutant version of attL; recombination site for the Gateway® LR reaction LR Clonase™
    464..934     +  CDS            CDKN2A: CDN2A_HUMAN - Also known as CDKN2, MTS1. Experimental evidence at protein level: Swiss-Prot protein existence level 1. Acts as a negative regulator of the proliferation of normal cells by interacting strongly with CDK4 and CDK6. This inhibits their ability to interact with cyclins D and to phosphorylate the retinoblastoma protein. From Homo sapiens (Human).
    985..1084    -  protein_bind   attL2: mutant version of attL; recombination site for the Gateway® LR reaction LR Clonase™
   1207..2016    +  CDS            KanR: aminoglycoside phosphotransferase; aph(3')-Ia; confers resistance to kanamycin in bacteria or G418 (Geneticin®) in eukaryotes
   2106..2694    +  rep_origin     ori: high-copy-number ColE1/pMB1/pBR322/pUC origin of replication
