[The description below was written by a language model from this plasmid's Addgene catalogue record and pLannotate feature annotations shown in this document.]
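Description:
p16 in pENTR1A (w97-1) is a Gateway entry clone that carries the human CDKN2A (p16INK4A) cDNA in the Invitrogen pENTR1A backbone. The catalogue classifies it as a mammalian expression vector, but the annotated 2,756-nt sequence shows no eukaryotic promoter or polyadenylation signal. It is therefore best understood as a shuttle intermediate for building expression constructs, not as a plasmid that expresses p16 directly in cells. It is propagated in E. coli as a high-copy plasmid from a ColE1/pUC-type origin and selected with kanamycin through the aph(3')-Ia resistance gene. A short fragment annotated as RSF ori at the start of the record is only a partial match and is unlikely to be functional.

The p16 coding sequence was inserted between the BamHI and NotI sites, both of which are retained, and lies in the forward orientation between the attL1 and attL2 recombination sites. The catalogue gives the insert as 446 bp, whereas the annotated CDKN2A CDS spans about 470 bp. The rrnB T1 and T2 transcription terminators sit upstream of attL1 and limit read-through transcription from the backbone into the insert in bacteria. In an LR Clonase reaction, the attL sites recombine with the attR sites of a destination vector, moving the p16 open reading frame directionally into whichever promoter, tag or viral context that vector provides. No epitope tags or reporters are annotated.

p16 inhibits CDK4 and CDK6, blocking their association with D-type cyclins and the phosphorylation of the retinoblastoma protein. Expression constructs derived from this clone would be suited to studying cell-cycle arrest and proliferation control, although the record does not state a specific application.
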