Addgene plasmid #22257: p16 in pENTR1A (w97-1)
Depositing lab: Eric Campeau. Depositing organization: University of Massachusetts, Worcester.
Backbone
  Vector backbone: pENTR1A
  Backbone manufacturer: Invitrogen
  Backbone size w/o insert (bp): 2284
  Vector type: Mammalian Expression
Growth in bacteria
  Bacterial resistance: Kanamycin, 50 μg/mL
  Growth temperature: 37°C
  Growth strain: DH5alpha
  Growth instructions: TOP10F', 37oC
  Copy number: High Copy
Gene/Insert
  Gene/Insert name: cyclin-dependent kinase inhibitor 2A (alt name: p16)
  Species: H. sapiens (human)
  Insert size (bp): 446
  Entrez Gene: CDKN2A (a.k.a. ARF, CAI2, CDK4I, CDKN2, CMM2, INK4, INK4A, MLM, MTS-1, MTS1, P14, P14ARF, P16, P16-INK4A, P16INK4, P16INK4A, P19, P19ARF, TP16)
  Cloning method: Restriction Enzyme; 5′ cloning site Bam HI (not destroyed); 3′ cloning site Not I (not destroyed)
  Sequencing primers: 5′ ENTRforw; 3′ ENTRrev
Resource information
  A portion of this plasmid was derived from a plasmid made by: The p16 cDNA was obtained from Dr. Christian Beausejour.
Terms and licenses: Academic/Nonprofit Terms; Industry Terms: Not Available to Industry
How to cite: p16 in pENTR1A (w97-1) was a gift from Eric Campeau (Addgene plasmid # 22257 ; http://n2t.net/addgene:22257 ; RRID:Addgene_22257)
