>Addgene plasmid #22257 | p16 in pENTR1A (w97-1) | addgene partial sequence | sequence record 28686 | 22257 with pENTR-F
CTACTGGGCCAATATGATTTTATTTTGACTGATAGTGACCTGTTCGTTGCAACAAATTGATAAGCANTGT
TTTTTTATAATGCCAACTTTGTACAAAAAAGCAGGCTTTAAAGGAACCAATTCAGTCGACTGGATCCAGC
ATGGAGCCTTCGGCTGACTGGCTGGCCACGGCCGCGGCCCGGGGTCGGGTAGAGGAGGTGCGGGCGCTGC
TGGAGGCGGGGGCGCTGCCCAACGCACCGAATAGTTACGGTCGGAGGCCGATCCAGGTCATGATGATGGG
CAGCGCCCGAGTGGCGGAGCTGCTGCTGCTCCACGGCGCGGAGCCCAACTGCGCCGACCCCGCCACTCTC
ACCCGACCCGTGCACGACGCTGCCCGGGAGGGCTTCCTGGACACGCTGGTGGTGCTGCACCGGGCCGGGG
CGCGGCTGGACGTGCGCGATGCCTGGGGCCGTCTGCCCGTGGACCTGGCTGAGGAGCTGGGCCATCGCGA
TGTCGCACGGTACCTGCGCGCGG
